>Addgene plasmid #35095 | pUC-mCA1-emptyMCS | addgene partial sequence | sequence record 44258 | SV40pA-R 5'-GAAATTTGTGATGCTATTGC-3'
ACAACAACAATTGCATTCATTTTATGTTTCAGGTTCAGGGGGAGGTGTGGGAGGTTTTTTAAAGCAAGTA
AAACCTCTACAAATGTGGTATGGCTGATTATGATCTCTAGTCAAGGCACTATACATCAAATATTCCTTAT
TAACCCCTTTACAAATTAAAAAGCTAAAGGTACACAATTTTTGAGCATAGTTATTAATAGCAGACACTCT
ATGCCTGTGTGGAGTAAGAAAAAACAGTATGTTATGATTATAACTGTTATGCCTACTTATAAAGGTTACA
GAATATTTTTCCATAATTTTCTTGTATAGCAGTGCAGCTTTTTCCTTTGTGGTGTAAATAGCAAAGCAAG
CAAGAGTTCTATTACTAAACACAGCATGACTCAAAAAACTTAGCAATTCTGAAGGAAAGTCCTTGGGGTC
TTCTACCTTTCTCTTCTTTTTTGGAGGAGTAGAATGTTGAGAGTCAGCAGTAGCCTCATCATCACTAGAT
GGCATTTCTTCTGAGCAAAACAGGTTTTCCTCATTAAAGGCATTCCACCACTGCTCCCATTCATCAGTTC
CATAGGTTGGAATCTAAAATACACAAACAATTAGAATCAGTAGTTTAACACATTATACACTTAAAAATTT
TATATTTACCTTAGAGCTTTAAATCTCTGTAGGTAGTTTGTCCAATTATGTCACACCACAGAAGTAAGGT
TCCTTCACAAAGATCCCCCTGGTACCACCGGTCCGCGGGCTAGCGGCCGGCCATCGATGGCGCGCCACGC
GTCCCGGGTTAATTAAGCGGCCGCCTCGA
