>Addgene plasmid #35095 | pUC-mCA1-emptyMCS | addgene partial sequence | sequence record 44684 | mCA1enh-F 5'-CCTCACAAGCACGACTCTCA-3'
ACAATCTACTCCAAGACTATCTGCCTGGACTATAACTGAGTCTAACAGTCCACTGCTGGAAATATCTTCC
CCTACATAAAGGAATTTTGAGTTTAAAATCTCCATATAAAACTGATTAAATCAGAAGAAATCATCTTCTT
AAGTTGTTTCCTTTGACAAGTTGCTGTGAATTTGTTTCAAAATGGTTAAATATTCAAATTCAAGTCGACG
TTCTTAAAATGAAGAGTGAGCCTTAAGTCACAAAACCCCTGTGGGTAATGTGATCATTAGTCGGATTTAA
ATGCTGGTTATTTTAGTAAATGTGAGAGTAACTAAATATATTCAAAATTTAAAATTTTCCATAATACCAA
ATTACAAGATACTATGCATAGGAGAGGAAGACAGGGTCTAAAAGGACATTCATTTAAACCTTGTTTACTT
TGCCCTCAGCTAAGAGAACAGAAACTTTTCCGGAAGGACCACATACCTATTGTGCTTAGTTAAAAATTAA
AGCTGTAAGCCACCCACATCTGTCGCAAGTGCAGCATATGATTAATGGCACATGTATTTTCCCTTCTCTT
CTATTTTGTGCAGATGTTTTCCCTTGAGTTTTTGACCACTGGAGAGCTCAGCATGCCCATTGTTCCTGGC
ACAAGTTGGCTTGTTCTCTTTCCCCTGTGGCTTAAATTCCTGTGCACAGTTTTCTTCCTAGGTATAAGCT
CAGTCTCTAGTACAAGCTGTCACTTAGCCTACCTGGACTCAACTATGGGAGGTAACAAGTCCTAGGACAC
AAAGGATAAGAAGTTCCTGGCCTGAGAACTGGGTTGACCTAGC
