>Addgene plasmid #35095 | pUC-mCA1-emptyMCS | addgene partial sequence | sequence record 139307 | M13pUC-Rev 5'-AGCGGATAACAATTTCACACAGG-3'
AACGTCGACGCTGTTAATCCACACGTAAACACATGCCTTTCACTCCTCCCTGTTTTTATACCTGTTTTTA
TTCTCTCTTGCATAGTTTTATCTGCTACATCTCATGGCCAAACACACTGTCAGTATTTTATGACTGCTGT
GCTATGTAAAAAAAAAAAAAATCTGTAAAACCTGGGGCACATTCTTGTGACCATAGTAATCCTTGGGGTA
CCCGTCACTGAAGAGGAACTGAAGGTCACTATCAGAGCCTTTCTGCTTCGTAATCCACTATATGCAATGA
AATTCTTATCAATGTGGTAAAACCTTTATTGTTCTCATTCCATGAAGCAGCTTCATGTGTGCTCAGAAAA
TGACTTTTTTTCCTTATAAAGTTATAAATTACAGTATCTCCATGGAAAAGGCTCTAGAAAAATATTTGCA
TTGGGTGGAAACTTTCTGAACGCTGCCATAGAATTTAAACACTTGGGATGTTAGTTCTTCATGTGCCATG
AAAACCTTCATTGTCTAGAAAGTGAATTCATTCTAGTTGTATCTAGATCCAGACATGCAAAGATGATACA
ATTATGACCCAAATTAAAAGTTCCTAGAGTAGTATGAAAACATAAACATAATAGCTATATACCTTTCATT
TTCTTTATTTTAATGATTCTTTCTATTAAACTAATAAAATTTATTTTAAAATATACAACCCAGTATTGAT
ATTTTTAAGTCATCAAAATAATTCATAGTAGTTAAATGACTCTTAAATATACATGATAATTTCTGAAGCT
AAAAGTAATATGCACTCAACCAGTTTTTAAAATCTATTTGG
