[The description below was written by a language model from this plasmid's Addgene catalogue record.]
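Description:
pUC-mCA1-emptyMCS is an empty transgene-expression backbone built on a pUC cloning vector and catalogued as a mouse targeting vector. It is propagated in E. coli under ampicillin selection. The record does not state the copy number, and no feature table is supplied, so the bacterial origin and resistance cassette can only be inferred from the pUC parentage rather than confirmed from annotation.

The pUC backbone itself is small (about 2.7 kb), but it has been extended with a large block of mouse carbonic anhydrase 1 (mCA1) regulatory DNA. This block consists of an mCA1 enhancer segment of roughly 2.5 kb followed by a much longer mCA1 colonic promoter region of about 10.6 kb. Immediately downstream of the promoter lies a short multiple cloning site and then a polyadenylation signal region of about 0.5 kb, whose source is not specified. No coding sequence is present. A gene of interest is inserted at the cloning site, where it is transcribed from the mCA1 enhancer/promoter and its transcript is terminated and polyadenylated by the downstream signals.

The associated publication describes a transgenic mouse for colorectal cancer research in which intestinal Cre expression is restricted to the large intestine. This suggests that the vector serves as the general-purpose version of that system, providing a scaffold for directing Cre or other transgenes to colonic tissue in mice. No mammalian selection marker, reporter or recombinase site is listed in the record.
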