Addgene plasmid #35095: pUC-mCA1-emptyMCS
Purpose: (Empty Backbone)
Depositing lab: James Fleet. Depositing organization: Purdue University. Publication: Generation of a transgenic mouse for colorectal cancer research with intestinal cre expression limited to the large intestine. Xue Y, Johnson R, Desmet M, Snyder PW, Fleet JC. Mol Cancer Res. 2010 Aug;8(8):1095-104. Epub 2010 Jul 27. 10.1158/1541-7786.MCR-10-0195 PubMed 20663863.
Backbone
  Vector backbone: pUC
  Backbone size (bp): 2654
  Modifications to backbone: mCA1 enhancer (243-2721) mCA1 colonic promoter (2967-13565) Multi cloning site (13566-13607) poly A signals (13608-14098)
  Vector type: Mouse Targeting
  Promoter: mouse carbonic anhydrase 1
Growth in bacteria
  Bacterial resistance: Ampicillin, 100 μg/mL
  Growth temperature: 37°C
  Growth strain: XL10 Gold
  Copy number: Unknown
Terms and licenses: Academic/Nonprofit Terms; Industry Terms: Not Available to Industry
How to cite: pUC-mCA1-emptyMCS was a gift from James Fleet (Addgene plasmid # 35095 ; http://n2t.net/addgene:35095 ; RRID:Addgene_35095)
